Addgene plasmid #146327: pAc5.1B-EGFP-DmGW182-delUBA_F
Purpose: Insect Expression of DmGW182-delUBA
Depositing lab: Elisa Izaurralde. Depositing organization: Max Planck Institute for Developmental Biology. Publication: A C-terminal silencing domain in GW182 is essential for miRNA function. Eulalio A, Helms S, Fritzsch C, Fauser M, Izaurralde E. RNA. 2009 Jun;15(6):1067-77. doi: 10.1261/rna.1605509. Epub 2009 Apr 21. PubMed 19383769.
Backbone
  Vector backbone: Unknown
  Vector type: Insect Expression
Growth in bacteria
  Bacterial resistance: Ampicillin, 100 μg/mL
  Growth temperature: 37°C
  Growth strain: DH5alpha
  Copy number: Low Copy
Gene/Insert
  Gene/Insert name: DmGW182-delUBA
  Species: D. melanogaster (fly)
  Entrez Gene: gw (a.k.a. Dmel_CG31992, CG11484, CG31992, CG9905, Dmel\CG31992, GQ182, GW, GW182, Gw, Gw182, anon-EST:Posey205, dGW182, gw182)
  Cloning method: Unknown
Terms and licenses: Academic/Nonprofit Terms; Industry Terms: Not Available to Industry
Depositor comments: Plasmids from this collection were made available to the research community and donated after the lab closed. Please note that the sequence provided by the depositing laboratory may be theoretical/predicted or based on Sanger sequencing results. There may be discrepancies between sequencing results obtained by Addgene and the depositor sequence. If an Addgene verified sequence is not available, please contact before placing your order to request that our lab fully sequence the plasmid.
How to cite: pAc5.1B-EGFP-DmGW182-delUBA_F was a gift from Elisa Izaurralde (Addgene plasmid # 146327 ; http://n2t.net/addgene:146327 ; RRID:Addgene_146327)
