[The description below was written by a language model from this plasmid's Addgene catalogue record and pLannotate feature annotations shown in this document.]
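Description:
pAc5.1B-EGFP-DmGW182-delUBA_F is a 10,041 nt insect expression plasmid for producing a GFP-tagged deletion variant of the Drosophila melanogaster GW182 protein (gene gw, CG31992). The catalogue lists the backbone as unknown, although the name and the annotated parts point to a pAc5.1-type vector. It is maintained in E. coli through a ColE1/pUC-type origin and selected with ampicillin via the bla gene and its own promoter. The origin is annotated as a high-copy type, whereas the catalogue entry describes the plasmid as low copy. Short fragments of a tetracycline resistance gene and of SV40 large T antigen are also detected; these appear to be non-functional backbone remnants.

Expression is driven by the Drosophila actin 5C (Ac5) promoter, a strong constitutive promoter commonly used in cultured fly cells. Downstream lie an EGFP coding sequence followed by the gw open reading frame, an arrangement consistent with an N-terminal EGFP fusion. A V5 epitope tag sequence sits just after the insert, but the record does not indicate whether it is in frame or preceded by a stop codon. An SV40 polyadenylation signal follows, annotated on the opposite strand. The "delUBA" designation indicates that the ubiquitin-associated (UBA) domain of GW182 has been deleted, though the exact boundaries are not given.

GW182 is a partner of Argonaute proteins in microRNA-mediated gene silencing, and the associated publication maps a C-terminal silencing domain essential for miRNA function. The construct fits a series of domain-deletion mutants used to test which GW182 regions are needed for silencing, with EGFP allowing detection or localization of the protein.
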