Features (pLannotate 1.2.2; 10 found; start..end, strand, type, name):
     56..2568    +  promoter       Ac5 promoter: Drosophila melanogaster actin 5C promoter
   2588..3304    +  CDS            EGFP: EGFP is a basic (constitutively fluorescent) green fluorescent protein published in 1996, derived from Aequorea victoria. It is reported to be a rapidly-maturing weak dimer with moderate acid sensitivity.
   3347..7300    +  CDS            gw: GAWKY_DROME - Also known as GW182 From Drosophila melanogaster (Fruit fly).
   7326..7367    +  CDS            V5 tag: epitope tag from simian virus 5
   7467..7601    -  polyA_signal   SV40 poly(A) signal: SV40 polyadenylation signal
   7624..7708    -  CDS            large T antigen (fragment): large T antigen from SV40 (simian virus 40)
   7709..8179    +  CDS            TcR (fragment): tetracycline efflux protein; tet; confers resistance to tetracycline
   8223..8811    -  rep_origin     ori: high-copy-number ColE1/pMB1/pBR322/pUC origin of replication
   8982..9842    -  CDS            AmpR: β-lactamase; bla; confers resistance to ampicillin, carbenicillin, and related antibiotics
   9843..9947    -  promoter       AmpR promoter: bla
>Addgene plasmid #146327 | pAc5.1B-EGFP-DmGW182-delUBA_F | depositor full sequence | sequence record 288772 | Full Sequence
CTTCAAGGAATTAATTCTATATTCTAAAAACACAAATGATACTTCTAAAAAAAATCATGAATGGCATCAA
CTCTGAATCAAATCTTTGCAGATGCACCTACTTCTCATTTCCACTGTCACATCATTTTTCCAGATCTCGC
TGCCTGTTATGTGGCCCACAAACCAAGACACGTTTTATGGCCATTAAAGCTGGCTGATCGTCGCCAAACA
CCAAATACATATCAATATGTACATTCGAGAAAGAAGCGATCAAAGAAGCGTCTTCGGGCGAGTAGGAGAA
TGCGGAGGAGAAGGAGAACGAGCTGATCTAGTATCTCTCCACAATCCAATGCCAACTGACCAACTGGCCA
TATTCGGAGCAATTTGAAGCCAATTTCCATCGCCTGGCGATCGCTCCATTCTTGGCTATATGTTTTTCAC
CGTTCCCGGGGCCATTTTCAAAGACTCGTCGGTAAGATAAGATTGTGTCACTCGCTGTCTCTCTTCATTT
GTCGAAGAATGCTGAGGAATTTCGCGATGACGTCGGCGAGTATTTTGAAGAATGAGAATAATTTGTATTT
ATACGAAAATCAGTTAGTGGAATTTTCTACAAAAACATGTTATCTATAGATAATTTTGTTGCAAAATATG
TTGACTATGACAAAGATTGTATGTATATACCTTTAATGTATTCTCATTTTCTTATGTATTTATAATGGCA
ATGATGATACTGATGATATTTTAAGATGATGCCAGACCACAGGCTGATTTCTGCGTCTTTTGCCGAACGC
AGTGCATGTGCGGTTGTTGTTTTTTGGAATAGTTTCAATTTTCGGACTGTCCGCTTTGATTTCAGTTTCT
TGGCTTATTCAAAAAGCAAAGTAAAGCCAAAAAAGCGAGATGGCAATACCAAATGCGGCAAAACGGTAGT
GGAAGGAAAGGGGTGCGGGGCAGCGGAAGGAAGGGTGGGGCGGGGCGTGGCGGGGTCTGTGGCTGGGCGC
GACGTCACCGACGTTGGAGCCACTCCTTTGACCATGTGTGCGTGTGTGTATTATTCGTGTCTCGCCACTC
GCCGGTTGTTTTTTTCTTTTTATCTCGCTCTCTCTAGCGCCATCTCGTACGCATGCTCAACGCACCGCAT
GTTGCCGTGTCCTTTATGCGTCATTTTGGCTCGAAATAGGCAATTATTTAAACAAAGATTAGTCAACGAA
AACGCTAAAATAAATAAGTCTACAATATGGTTACTTATTGCCATGTGTGTGCAGCCAACGATAGCAACAA
AAGCAACAACACAGTGGCTTTCCCTCTTTCACTTTTTGTTTGCAAGCGCGTGCGAGCAAGACGGCACGAC
CGGCAAACGCAATTACGCTGACAAAGAGCAGACGAAGTTTTGGCCGAAAAACATCAAGGCGCCTGATACG
AATGCATTTGCAATAACAATTGCGATATTTAATATTGTTTATGAAGCTGTTTGACTTCAAAACACACAAA
AAAAAAAATAAAACAAATTATTTGAAAGAGAATTAGGAATCGGACAGCTTATCGTTACGGGCTAACAGCA
CACCGAGACGAAATAGCTTACCTGACGTCACAGCCTCTGGAAGAACTGCCGCCAAGCAGAGAGAGAGAGA
AAAAGAGGGAGAGCAGCTTAGACCGCATGTGCTTGTGTGTGAGGCGTCTCTCTCTTCGTCTCCTGTTTGC
GCAAACGCATAGACTGCACTGAGAAAATCGATTACCTATTTTTTATGAATGAATATTTGCACTATTACTA
TTCAAAACTATTAAGATAGCAATCACATTCAATAGCCAAATACTATACCACCTGAGCGATGCAACGAAAT
GATCAATTTGAGCAAAAATGCTGCATATTTAGGACGGCATCATTATAGAAATGCTTCTTGCTGTGTACTT
TTCTCTCGTCTGGCAGCTGTTTCGCCGTTATTGTTAAAACCGGCTTAAGTTAGGTGTGTTTTCTACGACT
AGTGATGCCCCTACTAGAAGATGTGTGTTGCACAAATGTCCCTGAATAACCAATTTGAAGTGCAGATAGC
AGTAAACGTAAGCTAATATGAATATTATTTAACTGTAATGTTTTAATATCGCTGGACATTACTAATAAAC
CCACTATAAACACATGTACATATGTATGTTTTGGCATACAATGAGTAGTTGGGGAAAAAATGTGTAAAAG
CACCGTGACCATCACAGCATAAAGATAACCAGCTGAAGTATCGAATATGAGTAACCCCCAAATTGAATCA
CATGCCGCAACTGATAGGACCCATGGAAGTACACTCTTCATGGCGATATACAAGACACACACAAGCACGA
ACACCCAGTTGCGGAGGAAATTCTCCGTAAATGAAAACCCAATCGGCGAACAATTCATACCCATATATGG
TAAAAGTTTTGAACGCGACTTGAGAGCGGAGAGCATTGCGGCTGATAAGGTTTTAGCGCTAAGCGGGCTT
TATAAAACGGGCTGCGGGACCAGTTTTCATATCACTACCGTTTGAGTTCTTGTGCTGTGTGGATACTCCT
CCCGACACAAAGCCGCTCCATCAGCCAGCAGTCGTCTAATCCAGAGACCCCGGATCGGGGTACCAACATG
GTGAGCAAGGGCGAGGAGCTGTTCACCGGGGTGGTGCCCATCCTGGTCGAGCTGGACGGCGACGTAAACG
GCCACAAGTTCAGCGTGTCCGGCGAGGGCGAGGGCGATGCCACCTACGGCAAGCTGACCCTGAAGTTCAT
CTGCACCACCGGCAAGCTGCCCGTGCCCTGGCCCACCCTCGTGACCACCCTGACCTACGGCGTGCAGTGC
TTCAGCCGCTACCCCGACCACATGAAGCAGCACGACTTCTTCAAGTCCGCCATGCCCGAAGGCTACGTCC
AGGAGCGCACCATCTTCTTCAAGGACGACGGCAACTACAAGACCCGCGCCGAGGTGAAGTTCGAGGGCGA
CACCCTGGTGAACCGCATCGAGCTGAAGGGCATCGACTTCAAGGAGGACGGCAACATCCTGGGGCACAAG
CTGGAGTACAACTACAACAGCCACAACGTCTATATCATGGCCGACAAGCAGAAGAACGGCATCAAGGTGA
ACTTCAAGATCCGCCACAACATCGAGGACGGCAGCGTGCAGCTCGCCGACCACTACCAGCAGAACACCCC
CATCGGCGACGGCCCCGTGCTGCTGCCCGACAACCACTACCTGAGCACCCAGTCCGCCCTGAGCAAAGAC
CCCAACGAGAAGCGCGATCACATGGTCCTGCTGGAGTTCGTGACCGCCGCCGGGATCACTCTCGGCATGG
ACGAGCTGTACAAGCCAAGCTTGAATTCTGCAGATATCCAGCACAGTGGCGGCCGCATGCGTGAAGCCCT
TTTTTCCCAAGATGGCTGGGGCTGTCAGCATGTTAACCAGGATACTAATTGGGAAGTTCCCAGTTCGCCA
GAACCAGCCAATAAGGATGCACCCGGTCCACCAATGTGGAAGCCAAGCATTAACAATGGTACTGATCTTT
GGGAGTCCAATTTGAGAAACGGAGGTCAGCCGGCCGCACAGCAAGTTCCAAAGCCGTCGTGGGGTCATAC
ACCATCCTCTAACTTAGGTGGAACATGGGGTGAGGACGACGATGGCGCCGATAGTAGTAGTGTGTGGACT
GGAGGAGCTGTTAGCAACGCGGGATCCGGAGCTGCAGTGGGAGTAAACCAAGCCGGAGTTAATGTCGGTC
CAGGCGGTGTTGTTTCGTCTGGCGGACCTCAGTGGGGACAAGGTGTCGTTGGCGTCGGACTTGGATCAAC
TGGAGGTAACGGGTCAAGCAATATAACTGGATCGTCTGGAGTCGCAACAGGTAGTAGCGGAAACTCCAGC
AACGCTGGTAACGGTTGGGGAGACCCTCGTGAAATACGCCCTTTGGGAGTTGGTGGCTCCATGGATATTC
GAAATGTTGAACATCGCGGCGGTAACGGTTCTGGAGCAACTTCGAGCGATCCACGAGACATTCGCATGAT
CGATCCGCGTGACCCTATTCGAGGAGATCCCCGTGGAATATCTGGTCGTCTTAATGGGACCTCTGAAATG
TGGGGTCATCATCCACAAATGTCCCATAACCAGTTGCAAGGTATCAACAAAATGGTTGGTCAAAGTGTAG
CAACTGCCAGCACCAGTGTCGGAACATCTGGCTCGGGCATCGGTCCTGGAGGTCCCGGTCCTAGTACAGT
ATCAGGCAATATCCCAACACAGTGGGGGCCTGCTCAACCGGTAAGCGTTGGTGTAAGTGGTCCCAAAGAC
ATGTCAAAACAGATAAGTGGATGGGAGGAACCATCACCACCGCCTCAGCGTCGCAGTATTCCTAACTACG
ATGATGGTACATCGTTGTGGGGTCAGCAAACTCGTGTTCCCGCTGCAAGCGGTCACTGGAAAGACATGAC
TGATTCGATAGGTCGTAGTAGTCATCTCATGCGTGGCCAAAGCCAAACGGGAGGTATAGGAATAGCCGGC
GTTGGAAATAGCAATGTTCCAGTGGGAGCCAATCCAAGTAATCCTATAAGCAGTGTAGTTGGACCTCAAG
CCCGGATTCCATCTGTGGGCGGCGTACAACACAAACCAGACGGCGGCGCTATGTGGGTGCATTCCGGCAA
TGTAGGTGGCAGAAATAATGTTGCTGCTGTTACTACTTGGGGAGATGACACTCATAGCGTTAATGTCGGC
GCTCCCAGCAGTGGCAGTGTATCCAGCAACAATTGGGTTGATGACAAGTCCAACTCAACCTTGGCACAAA
ACTCTTGGAGCGACCCGGCCCCTGTTGGAGTTAGTTGGGGCAATAAGCAAAGCAAACCGCCAAGCAATAG
TGCTTCATCAGGTTGGAGCACTGCTGCGGGCGTGGTGGATGGGGTTGATCTAGGATCTGAGTGGAACACG
CACGGGGGGATTATTGGAAAATCTCAGCAACAACAAAAACTAGCGGGACTTAACGTGGGATCTTATGCCG
ACCACAATAGTTCAACAAGCAGCGGTGGATTTGCTGGTCGTTACCCGGTCAACAGTGGACAACCTTCAAT
GTCCTTTCCTCATAATAACCTTATGAATAACATGGGAGGTACCGCTGTTACTGGAGGTAACAACAATACA
AACATGACAGCTTTACAGGTGCAAAAGTATTTAAATCAAGGGCAACATGGTGTCGCTGTTGGACCGCAAG
CCGTTGGTAATTCTTCAGCAGTATCTGTCGGATTTGGTCAGAACACGTCTAACGCAGCAGTGGCAGGAGC
AGCCTCTGTAAATATAGCAGCAAATACAAACAACCAACCGTCTGGTCAGCAAATTCGCATGCTAGGCCAG
CAAATTCAGTTGGCCATTCATAGTGGTTTCATATCTAGTCAGATATTGACTCAACCGCTAACTCAAACAA
CCCTTAACCTTTTAAACCAACTTCTTAGCAATATTAAGCATCTCCAGGCTGCGCAGCAATCCCTTACCCG
CGGGGGAAATGTCAATCCAATGGCAGTGAATGTGGCTATATCTAAATACAAGCAGCAAATCCAGAATTTA
CAGAACCAGATAAATGCACAACAGGCTGTGTATGTAAAACAGCAAAATATGCAACCAACTTCACAACAAC
AACAGCCCCAACAACAGCAACTTCCTTCTGTTCATCTAAGTAACTCAGGCAACGACTATTTAAGAGGTCA
CGATGCAATAAATAATTTGCAAAGCAACTTTTCTGAGCTCAATATTAATAAGCCAAGTGGATATCAAGGA
GCGTCCAATCAACAATCCCGATTAAATCAGTGGAAGCTTCCAGTATTAGATAAGGAGATCAACTCTGACA
GTACGGAATTTTCTCGTGCCCCAGGTGCAACGAAACAAAATTTGACGGCCAACACAAGCAACATAAACTC
TTTGGGTCTTCAAAACGATAGTACATGGTCAACTGGACGCAGTATTGGTGACGGTTGGCCTGATCCCTCA
TCTGATAACGAGAATAAAGACTGGTCTGTTGCTCAGCCAACTTCAGCAGCAACTGCTTACACTGATCTGG
TCCAAGAGTTTGAGCCAGGCAAGCCATGGAAGGGTTCACAGATCAAAAGCATAGAAGATGATCCCAGCAT
TACACCAGGAAGCGTTGCTAGATCTCCATTGTCTATTAATTCGACGCCAAAAGATGCTGACATATTTGCC
AATACCGGTAAAAATTCACCGACTGATTTACCGCCACTAAGTTTATCGTCGTCTACATGGAGTTTTAATC
CAAACCAAAATTATCCGAGTCACAGTTGGTCTGACAATAGTCAACAATGTACCGCCACTTCGGAGCTTTG
GACAAGCCCGCTAAATAAATCATCGTCTCGAGGTCCCCCGCCAGGATTGACTGCCAATTCAAATAAATCT
GCAAATAGTAATGCGTCAACGCCAACAACTATTACCGGAGGTGCGAATGGATGGTTACAGCCTCGAAGTG
GCGGTGTTCAAACCACAAACACTAATTGGACAGGTGGTAACACCACTTGGGGCTCCAGTTGGTTGCTTTT
GAAAAATCTAACAGCACAGATTGATGGTCCTACTTTGCGTACACTGTGTATGCAGCATGGGCCCCTTGTC
AGCTTTCACCCGTATTTGAACCAAGGAATTGCCTTATGTAAATATACTACTCGTGAGGAGGCGAACAAGG
CGCAAATGGCGTTAAACAACTGTGTCCTCGCCAACACCACAATATTTGCTGAATCTCCCAGCGAGAACGA
GGTGCAAAGCATTATGCAGCACTTACCACAAACTCCTTCCTCTACAAGCTCTAGTGGAACTAGTGGTGGC
AACGTCGGAGGCGTCGGCACTTCAGCCAATAATGCAAACAGTGGTTCTGCAGCTTGTCTGTCCGGAAACA
ATAGCGGCAACGGAAACGGCAGCGCGAGCGGCGCCGGCAGCGGCAACAATGGCAACAGTAGCTGCAACAA
CAGTGCCGCCGGGGGGGGCAGCAGCAGCAACAACACGATTACCACTGTAGCAAATTCGAATCTTGTTGGT
TCTAGTGGCTCTGTCTCAAATTCCTCTGGCGTTACTGCTAACTCTAGTACTGTTTCTGTAGTTAGTTGTA
CAGCGAGTGGGAATTCCATAAATGGGGCAGGTACTGCAAACAGTTCTGGTTCAAAGAGTAGTGCAAACAA
TTTAGCTAGCGGCCAGTCTAGCGCTTCTAACTTAACTAATAGCACCAATTCAACATGGCGACAAACTAGC
CAAAACCAAGCTCTTCAAAGTCAAAGCAGGCCATCAGGCAGAGAAGCTGACTTTGATTATATATCTCTCG
TTTATTCCATTGTTGATGATTAATCTAGAGGGCCCGCGGTTCGAAGGTAAGCCTATCCCTAACCCTCTCC
TCGGTCTCGATTCTACGCGTACCGGTCATCATCACCATCACCATTGAGTTTAAACCCGCTGATCAGCCTC
GACTGTGCCTTCTAAGGCCTGAGCTCGCTGATCAGCCTCGATCGAGGATCCAGACATGATAAGATACATT
GATGAGTTTGGACAAACCACAACTAGAATGCAGTGAAAAAAATGCTTTATTTGTGAAATTTGTGATGCTA
TTGCTTTATTTGTAACCATTATAAGCTGCAATAAACAAGTTAACAACAACAATTGCATTCATTTTATGTT
TCAGGTTCAGGGGGAGGTGTGGGAGGTTTTTTAAAGCAAGTAAAACCTCTACAAATGTGGTATGGCTGAT
TATGATCAGTCGACCGATGCCCTTGAGAGCCTTCAACCCAGTCAGCTCCTTCCGGTGGGCGCGGGGCATG
ACTATCGTCGCCGCACTTATGACTGTCTTCTTTATCATGCAACTCGTAGGACAGGTGCCGGCAGCGCTCT
GGGTCATTTTCGGCGAGGACCGCTTTCGCTGGAGCGCGACGATGATCGGCCTGTCGCTTGCGGTATTCGG
AATCTTGCACGCCCTCGCTCAAGCCTTCGTCACTGGTCCCGCCACCAAACGTTTCGGCGAGAAGCAGGCC
ATTATCGCCGGCATGGCGGCCGACGCGCTGGGCTACGTCTTGCTGGCGTTCGCGACGCGAGGCTGGATGG
CCTTCCCCATTATGATTCTTCTCGCTTCCGGCGGCATCGGGATGCCCGCGTTGCAGGCCATGCTGTCCAG
GCAGGTAGATGACGACCATCAGGGACAGCTTCAAGGATCGCTCGCGGCTCTTACCAGCCAGCAAAAGGCC
AGGAACCGTAAAAAGGCCGCGTTGCTGGCGTTTTTCCATAGGCTCCGCCCCCCTGACGAGCATCACAAAA
ATCGACGCTCAAGTCAGAGGTGGCGAAACCCGACAGGACTATAAAGATACCAGGCGTTTCCCCCTGGAAG
CTCCCTCGTGCGCTCTCCTGTTCCGACCCTGCCGCTTACCGGATACCTGTCCGCCTTTCTCCCTTCGGGA
AGCGTGGCGCTTTCTCAATGCTCACGCTGTAGGTATCTCAGTTCGGTGTAGGTCGTTCGCTCCAAGCTGG
GCTGTGTGCACGAACCCCCCGTTCAGCCCGACCGCTGCGCCTTATCCGGTAACTATCGTCTTGAGTCCAA
CCCGGTAAGACACGACTTATCGCCACTGGCAGCAGCCACTGGTAACAGGATTAGCAGAGCGAGGTATGTA
GGCGGTGCTACAGAGTTCTTGAAGTGGTGGCCTAACTACGGCTACACTAGAAGGACAGTATTTGGTATCT
GCGCTCTGCTGAAGCCAGTTACCTTCGGAAAAAGAGTTGGTAGCTCTTGATCCGGCAAACAAACCACCGC
TGGTAGCGGTGGTTTTTTTGTTTGCAAGCAGCAGATTACGCGCAGAAAAAAAGGATCTCAAGAAGATCCT
TTGATCTTTTCTACGGGGTCTGACGCTCAGTGGAACGAAAACTCACGTTAAGGGATTTTGGTCATGAGAT
TATCAAAAAGGATCTTCACCTAGATCCTTTTAAATTAAAAATGAAGTTTTAAATCAATCTAAAGTATATA
TGAGTAAACTTGGTCTGACAGTTACCAATGCTTAATCAGTGAGGCACCTATCTCAGCGATCTGTCTATTT
CGTTCATCCATAGTTGCCTGACTCCCCGTCGTGTAGATAACTACGATACGGGAGGGCTTACCATCTGGCC
CCAGTGCTGCAATGATACCGCGAGACCCACGCTCACCGGCTCCAGATTTATCAGCAATAAACCAGCCAGC
CGGAAGGGCCGAGCGCAGAAGTGGTCCTGCAACTTTATCCGCCTCCATCCAGTCTATTAATTGTTGCCGG
GAAGCTAGAGTAAGTAGTTCGCCAGTTAATAGTTTGCGCAACGTTGTTGCCATTGCTGCAGGCATCGTGG
TGTCACGCTCGTCGTTTGGTATGGCTTCATTCAGCTCCGGTTCCCAACGATCAAGGCGAGTTACATGATC
CCCCATGTTGTGCAAAAAAGCGGTTAGCTCCTTCGGTCCTCCGATCGTTGTCAGAAGTAAGTTGGCCGCA
GTGTTATCACTCATGGTTATGGCAGCACTGCATAATTCTCTTACTGTCATGCCATCCGTAAGATGCTTTT
CTGTGACTGGTGAGTACTCAACCAAGTCATTCTGAGAATAGTGTATGCGGCGACCGAGTTGCTCTTGCCC
GGCGTCAACACGGGATAATACCGCGCCACATAGCAGAACTTTAAAAGTGCTCATCATTGGAAAACGTTCT
TCGGGGCGAAAACTCTCAAGGATCTTACCGCTGTTGAGATCCAGTTCGATGTAACCCACTCGTGCACCCA
ACTGATCTTCAGCATCTTTTACTTTCACCAGCGTTTCTGGGTGAGCAAAAACAGGAAGGCAAAATGCCGC
AAAAAAGGGAATAAGGGCGACACGGAAATGTTGAATACTCATACTCTTCCTTTTTCAATATTATTGAAGC
ATTTATCAGGGTTATTGTCTCATGAGCGGATACATATTTGAATGTATTTAGAAAAATAAACAAATAGGGG
TTCCGCGCACATTTCCCCGAAAAGTGCCACCTGACGTCTAAGAAACCATTATTATCATGACATTAACCTA
TAAAAATAGGCGTATCACGAGGCCCTTTCGT
